>Addgene plasmid #180249 | pBa.VAMP2-GFP-SBP | addgene full sequence | sequence record 355802 | Addgene NGS Result
TCGAGGTGAGCCCCACGTTCTGCTTCACTCTCCCCATCTCCCCCCCCTCCCCACCCCCAATTTTGTATTT
ATTTATTTTTTAATTATTTTGTGCAGCGATGGGGGCGGGGGGGGGGGGGNCGCGCGCCAGGCGGGGCGGG
GCGGGGSGRGGGGCGGGGCGGGGCGAGGCGGAGAGGTGCGGCGGCAGCCAATCAGAGCGGCGCGCTCCGA
AAGTTTCCTTTTATGGCGAGGCGGCGGCGGCGGCGGCCCTATAAAAAGCGAAGCGCGCGGCGGGCGGGAG
TCGCTGCGCGCTGCCTTCGCCCCGTGCCCCGCTCCGCCGCCGCCTCGCGCCGCCCGCCCCGGCTCTGACT
GACCGCGTTACTCCCACAGGTGAGCGGGCGGGACGGCCCTTCTCCTCCGGGCTGTAATTAGCGCTTGGTT
TAATGACGGCTCGTTTCTTTTCTGTGGCTGCGTGAAAGCCTTAAAGGGCTCCGGGAGGGCCCTTTGTGCG
GGGGGGAGCGGCTCGGGGGGTGCGTGCGTGTGTGTGTGCGTGGGGAGCGCCGCGTGCGGCTCCGCGCTGC
CCGGCGGCTGTGAGCGCTGCGGGCGCGGCGCGGGGCTTTGTGCGCTCCGCAGTGTGCGCGAGGGGAGCGC
GGCCGGGGGCGGTGCCCCGCGGTGCGGGGGGGGCTGCGAGGGGAACAAAGGCTGCGTGCGGGGTGTGTGC
GTGGGGGGGTGAGCAGGGGGTGTGGGCGCGGCGGTCGGGCTGTAACCCCCCCCTGCACCCCCCTCCCCGA
GTTGCTGAGCACGGCCCGGCTTCGGGTGCGGGGCTCCGTGCGGGGCGTGGCGCGGGGCTCGCCGTGCCGG
GCGGGGGGTGGCGGCAGGKGGGGGTGCCGGGCGGGGCGGGGCCGCCTCGGGCCGGGGAGGGCTCGGGGGA
GGGGCGCGGCGGCCCCCGGAGCGCCGGCGGCTGTCGAGGCGCGGCGAGCCGCAGCCATTGCCTTTTATGG
TAATCGTGCGAGAGGGCGCAGGGACTTCCTTTGTCCCAAATCTGTGCGGAGCCGAAATCTGGGAGGCGCC
GCCGCACCCCCTCTAGCGGGCGCGGGGCGAAGCGGTGCGGCGCCGGCAGGAAGGAAATGGGCGGGGAGGG
CCTTCGTGCGTCGCCGCGCCGCCGTCCCCTTCTCCATCTCCAGCCTCGGGGCTGTCCGCAGGGGGACGGC
TGCCTTCGGGGGGGACGGGGCAGGGCGGGGTTCGGCTTCTGGCGTGTGACCGGCGGGGTTTATATCTTCC
CTTCTCTGTTCCTCCGCAGCCCCCAAGCTTGGCGCGCCTAGCGCTACCGGACTCAGATCTCGAGCTCAAG
CTTCGAATTCAATGTCGGCTACCGCTGCCACCGTCCCGCCTGCCGCCCCGGCCGGCGAGGGTGGCCCCCC
TGCACCTCCTCCAAATCTTACCAGTAACAGGAGACTGCAGCAGACCCAGGCCCAGGTGGATGAGGTGGTG
GACATCATGAGGGTGAATGTGGACAAGGTCCTGGAGCGAGACCAGAAGCTATCGGAACTGGATGATCGCG
CAGATGCCCTCCAGGCAGGGGCCTCCCAGTTTGAAACAAGTGCAGCCAAGCTCAAGCGCAAATACTGGTG
GAAAAACCTCAAGATGATGATCATCTTGGGAGTGATTTGCGCCATCATCCTCATCATCATCATCGTTTAC
TTCAGCACTGGGGATCCACCGGTCGCCACCATGGTGAGCAAGGGCGAGGAGCTGTTCACCGGGGTGGTGC
CCATCCTGGTCGAGCTGGACGGCGACGTAAACGGCCACAAGTTCAGCGTGTCCGGCGAGGGCGAGGGCGA
TGCCACCTACGGCAAGCTGACCCTGAAGTTCATCTGCACCACCGGCAAGCTGCCCGTGCCCTGGCCCACC
CTCGTGACCACCCTGACCTACGGCGTGCAGTGCTTCAGCCGCTACCCCGACCACATGAAGCAGCACGACT
TCTTCAAGTCCGCCATGCCCGAAGGCTACGTCCAGGAGCGCACCATCTTCTTCAAGGACGACGGCAACTA
CAAGACCCGCGCCGAGGTGAAGTTCGAGGGCGACACCCTGGTGAACCGCATCGAGCTGAAGGGCATCGAC
TTCAAGGAGGACGGCAACATCCTGGGGCACAAGCTGGAGTACAACTACAACAGCCACAACGTCTATATCA
TGGCCGACAAGCAGAAGAACGGCATCAAGGTGAACTTCAAGATCCGCCACAACATCGAGGACGGCAGCGT
GCAGCTCGCCGACCACTACCAGCAGAACACCCCCATCGGCGACGGCCCCGTGCTGCTGCCCGACAACCAC
TACCTGAGCACCCAGTCCGCCCTGAGCAAAGACCCCAACGAGAAGCGCGATCACATGGTCCTGCTGGAGT
TCGTGACCGCCGCCGGGATCACTCTCGGCATGGACGAGCTGTACGGAGATCTAGGAGGATCTGGAGGCGG
CTCTGGCGGAGGGGACGAGAAAACCACCGGCTGGAGAGGCGGCCACGTGGTGGAGGGCCTGGCCGGCGAG
CTGGAGCAGCTGAGAGCCAGACTGGAGCACCACCCTCAGGGCCAGAGAGAGCCTTCGAATTCGTAGGATA
TCCAGCACAGTGGCGGCCGCTCGAGTCTAGATAAGTAATGATCATAATCAGCCATATCACATCTGTAGAG
GTTTTACTTGCTTTAAAAAACCTCCCACACCTCCCCCTGAACCTGAAACATAAAATGAATGCAATTGTTG
TTGTTAACTTGTTTATTGCAGCTTATAATGGTTACAAATAAAGCAATAGCATCACAAATTTCACAAATAA
AGCATTTTTTTCACTGCATTCTAGTTGTGGTTTGTCCAAACTCATCAATGTATCTTATCATGTCTGGATC
CCCGGGTACCGAGCTCGAATTCGTAATCATGTCATAGCTGTTTCCTGTGTGAAATTGTTATCCGCTCACA
ATTCCACACAACATACGAGCCGGAAGCATAAAGTGTAAAGCCTGGGGTGCCTAATGAGTGAGCTAACTCA
CATTAATTGCGTTGCGCTCACTGCCCGCTTTCCAGTCGGGAAACCTGTCGTGCCAGCTGCATTAATGAAT
CGGCCAACGCGCGGGGAGAGGCGGTTTGCGTATTGGGCGCTCTTCCGCTTCCTCGCTCACTGACTCGCTG
CGCTCGGTCGTTCGGCTGCGGCGAGCGGTATCAGCTCACTCAAAGGCGGTAATACGGTTATCCACAGAAT
CAGGGGATAACGCAGGAAAGAACATGTGAGCAAAAGGCCAGCAAAAGGCCAGGAACCGTAAAAAGGCCGC
GTTGCTGGCGTTTTTCCATAGGCTCCGCCCCCCTGACGAGCATCACAAAAATCGACGCTCAAGTCAGAGG
TGGCGAAACCCGACAGGACTATAAAGATACCAGGCGTTTCCCCCTGGAAGCTCCCTCGTGCGCTCTCCTG
TTCCGACCCTGCCGCTTACCGGATACCTGTCCGCCTTTCTCCCTTCGGGAAGCGTGGCGCTTTCTCATAG
CTCACGCTGTAGGTATCTCAGTTCGGTGTAGGTCGTTCGCTCCAAGCTGGGCTGTGTGCACGAACCCCCC
GTTCAGCCCGACCGCTGCGCCTTATCCGGTAACTATCGTCTTGAGTCCAACCCGGTAAGACACGACTTAT
CGCCACTGGCAGCAGCCACTGGTAACAGGATTAGCAGAGCGAGGTATGTAGGCGGTGCTACAGAGTTCTT
GAAGTGGTGGCCTAACTACGGCTACACTAGAAGAACAGTATTTGGTATCTGCGCTCTGCTGAAGCCAGTT
ACCTTCGGAAAAAGAGTTGGTAGCTCTTGATCCGGCAAACAAACCACCGCTGGTAGCGGTGGTTTTTTTG
TTTGCAAGCAGCAGATTACGCGCAGAAAAAAAGGATCTCAAGAAGATCCTTTGATCTTTTCTACGGGGTC
TGACGCTCAGTGGAACGAAAACTCACGTTAAGGGATTTTGGTCATGAGATTATCAAAAAGGATCTTCACC
TAGATCCTTTTAAATTAAAAATGAAGTTTTAAATCAATCTAAAGTATATATGAGTAAACTTGGTCTGACA
GTTACCAATGCTTAATCAGTGAGGCACCTATCTCAGCGATCTGTCTATTTCGTTCATCCATAGTTGCCTG
ACTCCCCGTCGTGTAGATAACTACGATACGGGAGGGCTTACCATCTGGCCCCAGTGCTGCAATGATACCG
CGAGACCCACGCTCACCGGCTCCAGATTTATCAGCAATAAACCAGCCAGCCGGAAGGGCCGAGCGCAGAA
GTGGTCCTGCAACTTTATCCGCCTCCATCCAGTCTATTAATTGTTGCCGGGAAGCTAGAGTAAGTAGTTC
GCCAGTTAATAGTTTGCGCAACGTTGTTGCCATTGCTACAGGCATCGTGGTGTCACGCTCGTCGTTTGGT
ATGGCTTCATTCAGCTCCGGTTCCCAACGATCAAGGCGAGTTACATGATCCCCCATGTTGTGCAAAAAAG
CGGTTAGCTCCTTCGGTCCTCCGATCGTTGTCAGAAGTAAGTTGGCCGCAGTGTTATCACTCATGGTTAT
GGCAGCACTGCATAATTCTCTTACTGTCATGCCATCCGTAAGATGCTTTTCTGTGACTGGTGAGTACTCA
ACCAAGTCATTCTGAGAATAGTGTATGCGGCGACCGAGTTGCTCTTGCCCGGCGTCAATACGGGATAATA
CCGCGCCACATAGCAGAACTTTAAAAGTGCTCATCATTGGAAAACGTTCTTCGGGGCGAAAACTCTCAAG
GATCTTACCGCTGTTGAGATCCAGTTCGATGTAACCCACTCGTGCACCCAACTGATCTTCAGCATCTTTT
ACTTTCACCAGCGTTTCTGGGTGAGCAAAAACAGGAAGGCAAAATGCCGCAAAAAAGGGAATAAGGGCGA
CACGGAAATGTTGAATACTCATACTCTTCCTTTTTCAATATTATTGAAGCATTTATCAGGGTTATTGTCT
CATGAGCGGATACATATTTGAATGTATTTAGAAAAATAAACAAATAGGGGTTCCGCGCACATTTCCCCGA
AAAGTGCCACCTGACGTCTAAGAAACCATTATTATCATGACATTAACCTATAAAAATAGGCGTATCACGA
GGCCCTTTCGTCTCGCGCGTTTCGGTGATGACGGTGAAAACCTCTGACACATGCAGCTCCCGGAGACGGT
CACAGCTTGTCTGTAAGCGGATGCCGGGAGCAGACAAGCCCGTCAGGGCGCGTCAGCGGGTGTTGGCGGG
TGTCGGGGCTGGCTTAACTATGCGGCATCAGAGCAGATTGTACTGAGAGTGCACCATATGCGGTGTGAAA
TACCGCACAGATGCGTAAGGAGAAAATACCGCATCAGGCGCCATTCGCCATTCAGGCTGCGCAACTGTTG
GGAAGGGCGATCGGTGCGGGCCTCTTCGCTATTACGCCAGCTGGCGAAAGGGGGATGTGCTGCAAGGCGA
TTAAGTTGGGTAACGCCAGGGTTTTCCCAGTCACGACGTTGTAAAACGACGGCCAGTGCCAAGTTGGGAT
CTTTGCATTGGCCCACGGCTCTCAGGATGGGGATGCTCCCCTTCAGCACCCGGTTCCCCTTGGAAACTGA
TGGTCCTGGCTCTGTGGCATGGCAGTGGCACTGTGAGGAGCCCCCTACCAGCAGCACACAGTGGGGTTGG
CACTGCCACGCTCCGGATGCCGCGCTCTGATCCAACCCCATAATCAAGGGAACCCGAATTGCCCCATCAT
TGCCCCCACCACCCCCATCCTGCCGGGCCCTCACACCCCACGCTGCCTTCTGGTGACATTCCCCAGCCCA
AACCCACGGCTTCATGGCTACCGCGGGGCATTTCCCATTGCCGCCCCATTATCAGCTCTGCACACCTCCC
GCTGTACCCATGCCTCGTGGCTGCCCTTCTTTGACGTATAATCTTCTAATTAATACCCGGCCTTGTCAAA
GTGGAGCACAAACGTTAATTAATTCCCCAGCAGGCAGGTAATTAACAGTGTGACTCCCTTTTTGCTGCGA
GTGGGGCTGATACAGAGAGATGTGGCACTATGGAGCCCACGGGGTCCTGGCACTGGGTGCCCACGGAGGT
CCCCATGTGCTGCAGTGTCACCGCCTCCGAGGAGACAGTATTGTCCCTGCGGTGTCCCTGCAGCTCAGCT
CTGTCCACAGGGCCACCTCCAGTTTGGAGGGGACACAATGCAGCCCCGATGCAACCCATCCTCGCAGCAT
CCCAGGGACAAAGACCCCACTGCAAGACCGCACACAGGGCTGGGTCCCGCTCCCCTAATATCTACAGTGC
TTCTTGCATGGCCCCTTAATCAATGCAGTTAATCAGCATGCGCTCATGCACCGCTCTGGAGCTGCAAAGC
CCCTCGCAGCGCTGCTCACCAACACCGCGCACCGCCCCGGCCCAGCCTGCAGCACGCGCTGCAAACAGGA
AAGAAACAAAATATTGCCCAAATGTAGGCAAAGGCATTCGGCTGCCTTGACCTCCGCCGGGCCGGGCCCT
GCCTGACTCAGCTCCTTACTCAGCGCTCGCTTCCTCCCTCCGGCTGCCACCGCCGCAGCGCACACCCTGA
CAAAGAGTGGCCCTTAACGGGCTCTGAGGTGCACCCAGCAGTGCACTCAGCAGTCCAAGGGCCGGCCTGG
AGGTTTGCACCGCTACGTGCTGACATTAGCATTGAACTTGGCCCTGGGTAGTGCTGCAGGCCGGGCGGGG
TGGGTGTAGAGAGTGCAGCGCGCGTTGCACCCGGTGCCCCTTCCCCTCCCTTGCATCCCAGCAGGCTGCA
CCCCAGCACCAGGCCCGTGCATGCATGCTCCTGGTGTTATTGCAGCCTGGTGCATGCATGCGTCTTGATG
GTGCAGCGCTGTGCATGCATCCTCCTTGGTGTGTAGCAGTCTAGTGCATGCATACCCCTCGGTGTTATTG
CTGCTCTGTGCACGCACGCTCATTGTATCACTTCATCCCAGTGCATGCACTCACACTGGAGCGATTGCTG
CTCGGTGCACGCACACTCATTGTATCACTGCAGCTCAGTGGCTGCACGCACACCGGTGTTATTGCTGCTC
GGTGCGTGCATGCACATCAGTGTCGCTGCAGCTCAGTGCATGCACGCTCATTGCCCATCGCTATCCCTGC
CTCTCCTGCTGGCGCTCCCCGGGAGGTGACTTCAAGGGGACCGCAGGACCACCTCGGGGGTGGGGGGAGG
GCTGCACACGCGGACCCCGCTCCCCCTCCCCAACAAAGCACTGTGGAATCAAAAAGGGGGGAGGGGGGAT
GGAGGGGCGCGTCACACCCCCGCCCCACACCCTCACC
Features (pLannotate 1.2.2; 17 found; start..end, strand, type, name):
      1..276     +  promoter       chicken β-actin promoter: No description available
    277..1246    +  intron         chimeric intron: chimera between introns from chicken β-actin and rabbit β-globin
   1298..1340    +  misc_feature   MCS (fragment): multiple cloning site
   1342..1689    +  CDS            Vamp2: VAMP2_MOUSE - Also known as Syb2. Experimental evidence at protein level: Swiss-Prot protein existence level 1. Involved in the targeting and/or fusion of transport vesicles to their target membrane (PubMed:9430681). Major SNARE protein of synaptic vesicles which mediates fusion of synaptic vesicles to release neurotransmitters. Essential for fast vesicular exocytosis and activity-dependent neurotransmitter release as well as fast endocytosis that mediates rapid reuse of synaptic vesicles (PubMed:15475946). Modulates the gating characteristics of the delayed rectifier voltage- dependent potass
   1711..2424    +  CDS            EGFP: EGFP is a basic (constitutively fluorescent) green fluorescent protein published in 1996, derived from Aequorea victoria. It is reported to be a rapidly-maturing weak dimer with moderate acid sensitivity.
   2628..2713    +  CDS            large T antigen (fragment): large T antigen from SV40 (simian virus 40)
   2736..2870    +  polyA_signal   SV40 poly(A) signal: SV40 polyadenylation signal
   2925..2941    -  protein_bind   lac operator: The lac repressor binds to the lac operator to inhibit transcription in E. coli. This inhibition can be relieved by adding lactose or isopropyl-β-D-thiogalactopyranoside (IPTG). lac repressor encoded by lacI
   2949..2979    -  promoter       lac promoter: promoter for the E. coli lac operon
   2994..3015    -  protein_bind   CAP binding site: CAP binding activates transcription in the presence of cAMP. E. coli catabolite activator protein
   3028..3120    -  CDS            lacI (fragment): lac repressor; lacI; The lac repressor binds to the lac operator to inhibit transcription in E. coli. This inhibition can be relieved by adding lactose or isopropyl-β-D-thiogalactopyranoside (IPTG).
   3303..3891    -  rep_origin     ori: high-copy-number ColE1/pMB1/pBR322/pUC origin of replication
   4062..4922    -  CDS            AmpR: β-lactamase; bla; confers resistance to ampicillin, carbenicillin, and related antibiotics
   4923..5027    -  promoter       AmpR promoter: bla
   5122..5157    +  CDS            rop (fragment): Rop protein, which maintains plasmids at low copy number; rop
   5259..5358    +  misc_feature   bom (fragment): basis of mobility region from pBR322
   5364..5518    -  CDS            lacZα (fragment): LacZα fragment of β-galactosidase; lacZ fragment
