[The description below was written by a language model from this plasmid's Addgene catalogue record and pLannotate feature annotations shown in this document.]
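Description:
pBa.VAMP2-GFP-SBP is a mammalian expression plasmid of about 7.3 kb, built on the pBa-eGFP-SBP backbone, that drives expression of wild-type rat VAMP2 (synaptobrevin-2). VAMP2 is the major vesicular SNARE protein of synaptic vesicles. It is propagated in E. coli through a high-copy ColE1/pUC-type origin and selected with ampicillin through the β-lactamase gene and its own promoter. The remaining bacterial annotations are fragments only (lac promoter/operator, lacI, lacZα, rop and bom) and appear to be leftovers of the cloning-vector lineage rather than functional parts of the design.

The expression cassette starts with the chicken β-actin promoter, followed by a chimeric chicken β-actin/rabbit β-globin intron, an arrangement commonly used for strong constitutive expression in mammalian cells. A short remnant of the multiple cloning site precedes the VAMP2 coding sequence of roughly 350 bp. The annotation tool matched this sequence to the mouse orthologue, although the catalogue lists rat. EGFP lies just downstream after a short linker, which places the fluorescent protein at the C-terminus of VAMP2. The plasmid name and backbone indicate that a streptavidin-binding peptide (SBP) follows EGFP. The feature table does not annotate this tag, though an unannotated stretch after EGFP could hold it. An SV40 large T antigen fragment and the SV40 polyadenylation signal end the transcript.

The stated purpose is simply mammalian expression of VAMP2. The associated publication concerns how axonal polarity of membrane proteins is maintained in neurons, which fits use of the GFP tag for live imaging of VAMP2 trafficking. SBP tags are generally used for streptavidin-based capture or retention-and-release assays, but the record does not state the tag's role here.
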