Addgene plasmid #180249: pBa.VAMP2-GFP-SBP
Purpose: Mammalian expression of VAMP2
Depositing lab: Marvin Bentley. Publication: NgCAM and VAMP2 Reveal that Direct Delivery and Dendritic Degradation Maintain Axonal Polarity. Nabb AT, Bentley M. Mol Biol Cell. 2021 Nov 3:mbcE21080425. doi: 10.1091/mbc.E21-08-0425. PubMed 34731031.
Backbone
  Vector backbone: pBa-eGFP-SBP
  Vector type: Mammalian Expression
Growth in bacteria
  Bacterial resistance: Ampicillin, 100 μg/mL
  Growth temperature: 37°C
  Growth strain: NEB Stable
  Copy number: High Copy
Gene/Insert
  Gene/Insert name: VAMP2
  Species: R. norvegicus (rat)
  Insert size (bp): 349
  Mutation: WT
  GenBank ID: M24105
  Entrez Gene: Vamp2 (a.k.a. RATVAMPB, RATVAMPIR, SYB, Syb2)
  Promoter: Chicken Beta actin
  Cloning method: Restriction Enzyme; 5′ cloning site unknown (unknown if destroyed); 3′ cloning site unknown (unknown if destroyed)
  Sequencing primers: 5′ unknown
Terms and licenses: Academic/Nonprofit Terms; Industry Terms: Not Available to Industry
How to cite: pBa.VAMP2-GFP-SBP was a gift from Marvin Bentley (Addgene plasmid # 180249 ; http://n2t.net/addgene:180249 ; RRID:Addgene_180249)
