>Addgene plasmid #180249 | pBa.VAMP2-GFP-SBP | depositor partial sequence | sequence record 350151 | VAMP2
ATGTCGGCTACCGCTGCCACCGTCCCGCCTGCCGCCCCGGCCGGCGAGGGTGGCCCCCCTGCACCTCCTC
CAAATCTTACCAGTAACAGGAGACTGCAGCAGACCCAGGCCCAGGTGGATGAGGTGGTGGACATCATGAG
GGTGAATGTGGACAAGGTCCTGGAGCGAGACCAGAAGCTATCGGAACTGGATGATCGCGCAGATGCCCTC
CAGGCAGGGGCCTCCCAGTTTGAAACAAGTGCAGCCAAGCTCAAGCGCAAATACTGGTGGAAAAACCTCA
AGATGATGATCATCTTGGGAGTGATTTGCGCCATCATCCTCATCATCATCATCGTTTACTTCAGCACTG
